>Addgene plasmid #195131 | TP53-KO_gRNA_2 | addgene full sequence | sequence record 383988 | Addgene NGS Result
CCTTGATGCCGTTCTTCTGCTTGTCGGCCATGATATAGACGTTGTGGCTGTTGTAGTTGTACTCCAGCTT
GTGCCCCAGGATGTTGCCGTCCTCCTTGAAGTCGATGCCCTTCAGCTCGATGCGGTTCACCAGGGTGTCG
CCCTCGAACTTCACCTCGGCGCGGGTCTTGTAGTTGCCGTCGTCCTTGAAGAAGATGGTGCGCTCCTGGA
CGTAGCCTTCGGGCATGGCGGACTTGAAGAAGTCGTGCTGCTTCATGTGGTCGGGGTAGCGGCTGAAGCA
CTGCACGCCGTAGGTCAGGGTGGTCACGAGGGTGGGCCAGGGCACGGGCAGCTTGCCGGTGGTGCAGATG
AACTTCAGGGTCAGCTTGCCGTAGGTGGCATCGCCCTCGCCCTCGCCGGACACGCTGAACTTGTGGCCGT
TTACGTCGCCGTCCAGCTCGACCAGGATGGGCACCACCCCGGTGAACAGCTCCTCGCCCTTGCTCACCAT
CTTATCGTCATCGTCTTTGTAATCCATGGTGGCGGATCCCGCGTCACGACACCTGTGTTCTGGCGGCAAA
CCCGTTGCGAAAAAGAACGTTCACGGCGACTACTGCACTTATATACGGTTCTCCCCCACCCTCGGGAAAA
AGGCGGAGCCAGTACACGACATCACTTTCCCAGTTTACCCCGCGCCACCTTCTCTAGGCACCGGTTCAAT
TGCCGACCCCTCCCCCCAACTTCTCGGGGACTGTGGGCGATGTGCGCTCTGCCCACTGACGGGCACCGGA
GCCACTCGAGCCGGCGCCAAAGTGGATCTCTGCTGTCCCTGTAATAAACCCGAAAATTTTGAATTTTTGT
AATTTGTTTTTGTAATTCTTTAGTTTGTATGTCTGTTGCTATTATGTCTACTATTCTTTCCCCTGCACTG
TACCCCCCAATCCCCCCTTTTCTTTTAAAATTGTGGATGAATACTGCCATTTGTCTCAAGATCTAGAATT
CAAAAAAAGCACCGACTCGGTGCCACTTTGCTGTTTCCAGCAAAGTTGATAACGGACTAGCCTTATTTAA
ACTTGCTATGCTGTTTCCAGCATAGCTCTTAAACCCGGTTCATGCCGCCCATGCCGGTGTTTCGTCCTTT
CCACAAGATATATAAAGCCAAGAAATCGAAATACTTTCAAGTTACGGTAAGCATATGATAGTCCATTTTA
AAACATAATTTTAAAACTGCAAACTACCCAAGAAATTATTACTTTCTACGTCACGTATTTTGTACTAATA
TCTTTGTGTTTACAGTCAAATTAATTCTAATTATCTCTCTAACAGCCTTGTATCGTATATGCAAATATGA
AGGAATCATGGGAAATAGGCCCTCTCTGGGTCCCCTCGGGGTTGGGAGGTGGGTCTGAAACGATAATGGT
GAATATCCCTGCCTAACTCTATTCACTATAGAAAGTACAGCAAAAACTATTCTTAAACCTACCAAGCCTC
CTACTATCATTATGAATAATTTTATATACCACAGCCAATTTGTTATGTTAAACCAATTCCACAAACTTGC
CCATTTATCTAATTCCAATAATTCTTGTTCATTCTTTTCTTGCTGGTTTTGCGATTCTTCAATTAAGGAG
TGTATTAAGCTTGTGTAATTGTTAATTTCTCTGTCCCACTCCATCCAGGTCGTGTGATTCCAAATCTGTT
CCAGAGATTTATTACTCCAACTAGCATTCCAAGGCACAGCAGTGGTGCAAATGAGTTTTCCAGAGCAACC
CCAAATCCCCAGGAGCTGTTGATCCTTTAGGTATCTTTCCACAGCCAGGATTCTTGCCTGGAGCTGCTTG
ATGCCCCAGACTGTGAGTTGCAACAGATGCTGTTGCGCCTCAATAGCCCTCAGCAAATTGTTCTGCTGCT
GCACTATACCAGACAATAATTGTCTGGCCTGTACCGTCAGCGTCATTGACGCTGCGCCCATAGTGCTTCC
TGCTGCTCCCAAGAACCCAAGGAACAAAGCTCCTATTCCCACTGCTCTTTTTTCTCTCTGCACCACTCTT
CTCTTTGCCTTGGTGGGTGCTACTCCTAATGGTTCAATTTTTACTACTTTATATTTATATAATTCACTTC
TCCAATTGTCCCTCATATCTCCTCCTCCAGGTCTGAAGATCAGCGGCCGCTTGCTGTGCGGTGGTCTTAC
TTTTGTTTTGCTCTTCCTCTATCTTGTCTAAAGCTTCCTTGGTGTCTTTTATCTCTATCCTTTGATGCAC
ACAATAGAGGGTTGCTACTGTATTATATAATGATCTAAGTTCTTCTGATCCTGTCTGAAGGGATGGTTGT
AGCTGTCCCAGTATTTGTCTACAGCCTTCTGATGTTTCTAACAGGCCAGGATTAACTGCGAATCGTTCTA
GCTCCCTGCTTGCCCATACTATATGTTTTAATTTATATTTTTTCTTTCCCCCTGGCCTTAACCGAATTTT
TTCCCATCGCGATCTAATTCTCCCCCGCTTAATACTGACGCTCTCGCACCCATCTCTCTCCTTCTAGCCT
CCGCTAGTCAAAATTTTTGGCGTACTCACCAGTCGCCGCCCCTCGCCTCTTGCCGTGCGCGCTTCAGCAA
GCCGAGTCCTGCGTCGAGAGAGCTCCTCTGGTTTCCCTTTCGCTTTCAAGTCCCTGTTCGGGCGCCACTG
CTAGAGATTTTCCACACTGACTAAAAGGGTCTGAGGGATCTCTAGTTACCAGAGTCACACAACAGACGGG
CACACACTACTTGAAGCACTCAAGGCAAGCTTTATTGAGGCTTAAGCAGTGGGTTCCCTAGTTAGCCAGA
GAGCTCCCAGGCTCAGATCTGGTCTAACCAGAGAGACCCGTTTATGTATCGAGCTAGGCACTTAAATACA
ATATCTCTGCAATGCGGCAATTCAGTGGTTCGTCCAATCCATGTCAGACCCGTCTGTTGCCTTCCTAATA
AGGCACGATCGTACCACCTTACTTCCACCAATCGGCATGCACGGTGCTTTTTCTCTCCTTGTAAGGCATG
TTGCTAACTCATCGTTACCATGTTGCAAGACTACAAGAGTATTGCATAAGACTACATTAAGCTTGCAGCT
CCAGCTTTTGTTCCCTTTAGTGAGGGTTAATTGCGCGCTTGGCGTAATCATGGTCATAGCTGTTTCCTGT
GTGAAATTGTTATCCGCTCACAATTCCACACAACATACGAGCCGGAAGCATAAAGTGTAAAGCCTGGGGT
GCCTAATGAGTGAGCTAACTCACATTAATTGCGTTGCGCTCACTGCCCGCTTTCCAGTCGGGAAACCTGT
CGTGCCAGCTGCATTAATGAATCGGCCAACGCGCGGGGAGAGGCGGTTTGCGTATTGGGCGCTCTTCCGC
TTCCTCGCTCACTGACTCGCTGCGCTCGGTCGTTCGGCTGCGGCGAGCGGTATCAGCTCACTCAAAGGCG
GTAATACGGTTATCCACAGAATCAGGGGATAACGCAGGAAAGAACATGTGAGCAAAAGGCCAGCAAAAGG
CCAGGAACCGTAAAAAGGCCGCGTTGCTGGCGTTTTTCCATAGGCTCCGCCCCCCTGACGAGCATCACAA
AAATCGACGCTCAAGTCAGAGGTGGCGAAACCCGACAGGACTATAAAGATACCAGGCGTTTCCCCCTGGA
AGCTCCCTCGTGCGCTCTCCTGTTCCGACCCTGCCGCTTACCGGATACCTGTCCGCCTTTCTCCCTTCGG
GAAGCGTGGCGCTTTCTCATAGCTCACGCTGTAGGTATCTCAGTTCGGTGTAGGTCGTTCGCTCCAAGCT
GGGCTGTGTGCACGAACCCCCCGTTCAGCCCGACCGCTGCGCCTTATCCGGTAACTATCGTCTTGAGTCC
AACCCGGTAAGACACGACTTATCGCCACTGGCAGCAGCCACTGGTAACAGGATTAGCAGAGCGAGGTATG
TAGGCGGTGCTACAGAGTTCTTGAAGTGGTGGCCTAACTACGGCTACACTAGAAGAACAGTATTTGGTAT
CTGCGCTCTGCTGAAGCCAGTTACCTTCGGAAAAAGAGTTGGTAGCTCTTGATCCGGCAAACAAACCACC
GCTGGTAGCGGTGGTTTTTTTGTTTGCAAGCAGCAGATTACGCGCAGAAAAAAAGGATCTCAAGAAGATC
CTTTGATCTTTTCTACGGGGTCTGACGCTCAGTGGAACGAAAACTCACGTTAAGGGATTTTGGTCATGAG
ATTATCAAAAAGGATCTTCACCTAGATCCTTTTAAATTAAAAATGAAGTTTTAAATCAATCTAAAGTATA
TATGAGTAAACTTGGTCTGACAGTTACCAATGCTTAATCAGTGAGGCACCTATCTCAGCGATCTGTCTAT
TTCGTTCATCCATAGTTGCCTGACTCCCCGTCGTGTAGATAACTACGATACGGGAGGGCTTACCATCTGG
CCCCAGTGCTGCAATGATACCGCGAGACCCACGCTCACCGGCTCCAGATTTATCAGCAATAAACCAGCCA
GCCGGAAGGGCCGAGCGCAGAAGTGGTCCTGCAACTTTATCCGCCTCCATCCAGTCTATTAATTGTTGCC
GGGAAGCTAGAGTAAGTAGTTCGCCAGTTAATAGTTTGCGCAACGTTGTTGCCATTGCTACAGGCATCGT
GGTGTCACGCTCGTCGTTTGGTATGGCTTCATTCAGCTCCGGTTCCCAACGATCAAGGCGAGTTACATGA
TCCCCCATGTTGTGCAAAAAAGCGGTTAGCTCCTTCGGTCCTCCGATCGTTGTCAGAAGTAAGTTGGCCG
CAGTGTTATCACTCATGGTTATGGCAGCACTGCATAATTCTCTTACTGTCATGCCATCCGTAAGATGCTT
TTCTGTGACTGGTGAGTACTCAACCAAGTCATTCTGAGAATAGTGTATGCGGCGACCGAGTTGCTCTTGC
CCGGCGTCAATACGGGATAATACCGCGCCACATAGCAGAACTTTAAAAGTGCTCATCATTGGAAAACGTT
CTTCGGGGCGAAAACTCTCAAGGATCTTACCGCTGTTGAGATCCAGTTCGATGTAACCCACTCGTGCACC
CAACTGATCTTCAGCATCTTTTACTTTCACCAGCGTTTCTGGGTGAGCAAAAACAGGAAGGCAAAATGCC
GCAAAAAAGGGAATAAGGGCGACACGGAAATGTTGAATACTCATACTCTTCCTTTTTCAATATTATTGAA
GCATTTATCAGGGTTATTGTCTCATGAGCGGATACATATTTGAATGTATTTAGAAAAATAAACAAATAGG
GGTTCCGCGCACATTTCCCCGAAAAGTGCCACCTAAATTGTAAGCGTTAATATTTTGTTAAAATTCGCGT
TAAATTTTTGTTAAATCAGCTCATTTTTTAACCAATAGGCCGAAATCGGCAAAATCCCTTATAAATCAAA
AGAATAGACCGAGATAGGGT
[37 nt withheld, positions 5411-5447]
AAAGAACGTGGACTCCAACGTCAAAGG
[49 nt withheld, positions 5475-5523]
T
[91 nt withheld, positions 5525-5615]
G
[124 nt withheld, positions 5617-5740]
CCCATTCGCCATTCAGGCTGCGCAACTGTTGGGAAGGGCGATCGGTGCGGGCCTCTTCGCTATTACGCCA
GCTGGCGAAAGGGGGATGTGCTGCAAGGCGATTAAGTTGGGTAACGCCAGGGTTTTCCCAGTCACGACGT
TGTAAAACGACGGCCAGTGAGCGCGCGTAATACGACTCACTATAGGGCGAATTGGGTACGTCCCTAGGCC
TCCAAAAAAGCCTCCTCACTACTTCTGGAATAGCTCAGAGGCCGAGGCGGCCTCGGCCTCTGCATAAATA
AAAAAAATTAGTCAGCCATGGGGCGGAGAATGGGCGGAACTGGGCGGAGTTAGGGGCGGGATGGGCGGAG
TTAGGGGCGGGATAGCTAGAGCCAGACATGATAAGATACATTGATGAGTTTGGACAAACCACAACTAGAA
TGCAGTGAAAAAAATGCTTTATTTGTGAAATTTGTGATGCTATTGCTTTATTTGTAACCATTATAAGCTG
CAATAAACAAGTTCCTCTCACTCTCTGATATTCATTTCTTTGCAAGTTATAAATACTGAATAATAAGATG
ACATGAACTACTATACGTACTGCTAGAGATTTTCCACACTGACTAAAAGGGTCTGAGGGATCTCTAGTTA
CCAGAGTCACACAACAGACGGGCACACACTACTTGAAGCACTCAAGGCAAGCTTTATTGAGGCTTAAGCA
GTGGGTTCCCTAGTTAGCCAGAGAGCTCCCAGGCTCAGATCTGGTCTAACCAGAGAGACCCAGTACAAGC
AAAAAGCAGATCTTGTCTTCGTTGGGAGTGAATTAGCCCTTCCAGTCCCCCCTTTTCTTTTAAAAAGTGG
CTAAGATCTACAGCTGCCTTGTAAGTCATTGGTCTTAAAGTCGACGCGGGGAGGCGGCCCAAAGGGAGAT
CCGACTCGTCTGAGGGCGAAGGCGAAGACGCGGAAGAGGCCGCAGAGCCGGCAGCAGGCCGCGGGAAGGA
AGGTCCGCTGGATTGAGGGCCGAAGGGACGTAGCAGAAGGACGTCCCGCGCAGAATCCAGGTGGCAACAC
AGGCGAGCAGCCAAGGAAAGGACGATGATTTCCCCGACAACACCACGGAATTGTCAGTGCCCAACAGCCG
AGCCCCTGTCCAGCAGCGGGCAAGGCAGGCGGCGATGAGTTCCGCCGTGGCAATAGGGAGGGGGAAAGCG
AAAGTCCCGGAAAGGAGCTGACAGGTGGTGGCAATGCCCCAACCAGTGGGGGTTGCGTCAGCAAACACAG
TGCACACCACGCCACGTTGCCTGACAACGGGCCACAACTCCTCATAAAGAGACAGCAACCAGGATTTATA
CAAGGAGGAGAAAATGAAAGCCATACGGGAAGCAATAGCATGATACAAAGGCATTAAAGCAGCGTATCCA
CATAGCGTAAAAGGAGCAACATAGTTAAGAATACCAGTCAATCTTTCACAAATTTTGTAATCCAGAGGTT
GATTGTCGACTTAACGCGTCTACTTGTACAGCTCGTCCATGCCGAGAGTGATCCCGGCGGCGGTCACGAA
CTCCAGCAGGACCATGTGATCGCGCTTCTCGTTGGGGTCTTTGCTCAGGGCGGACTGGGTGCTCAGGTAG
TGGTTGTCGGGCAGCAGCACGGGGCCGTCGCCGATGGGGGTGTTCTGCTGGTAGTGGTCGGCGAGCTGCA
CGCTGCCGTCCTCGATGTTGTGGCGGATCTTGAAGTTCA
Features (pLannotate 1.2.2; 27 found; start..end, strand, type, name):
    543..754     -  promoter       EF-1α core promoter: core promoter for human elongation factor EF-1α
    823..940     -  misc_feature   cPPT/CTS: central polypurine tract and central termination sequence of HIV-1
   1023..1066    -  misc_RNA       tracrRNA (fragment): trans-activating CRISPR RNA for the Streptococcus pyogenes CRISPR/Cas9 system
   1114..1354    -  promoter       U6 promoter: RNA polymerase III promoter for human U6 snRNA
   1358..1384    -  CDS            Rev (fragment): human immunodeficiency virus 1 (HIV-1) Rev protein; rev; enhances nuclear export of unspliced and incompletely spliced viral mRNAs
   1761..1994    -  misc_feature   RRE: The Rev response element (RRE) of HIV-1 allows for Rev-dependent mRNA export from the nucleus to the cytoplasm.
   2140..2503    -  CDS            HIV-1 gag (fragment): gag protein from human immunodeficiency virus 1; gag
   2487..2612    -  misc_feature   HIV-1 Ψ: packaging signal of human immunodeficiency virus type 1
   2659..2839    -  LTR            5' LTR (truncated): truncated 5' long terminal repeat (LTR) from HIV-1
   2840..3066    -  promoter       RSV promoter: Rous sarcoma virus enhancer/promoter
   3094..3112    -  promoter       T3 promoter: promoter for bacteriophage T3 RNA polymerase
   3157..3173    -  protein_bind   lac operator: The lac repressor binds to the lac operator to inhibit transcription in E. coli. This inhibition can be relieved by adding lactose or isopropyl-β-D-thiogalactopyranoside (IPTG). lac repressor encoded by lacI
   3181..3211    -  promoter       lac promoter: promoter for the E. coli lac operon
   3226..3247    -  protein_bind   CAP binding site: CAP binding activates transcription in the presence of cAMP. E. coli catabolite activator protein
   3260..3352    -  CDS            lacI (fragment): lac repressor; lacI; The lac repressor binds to the lac operator to inhibit transcription in E. coli. This inhibition can be relieved by adding lactose or isopropyl-β-D-thiogalactopyranoside (IPTG).
   3535..4123    -  rep_origin     ori: high-copy-number ColE1/pMB1/pBR322/pUC origin of replication
   4294..5154    -  CDS            AmpR: β-lactamase; bla; confers resistance to ampicillin, carbenicillin, and related antibiotics
   5155..5259    -  promoter       AmpR promoter: bla
   5312..5740    -  rep_origin     f1 ori (sequence partly withheld): f1 bacteriophage origin of replication; arrow indicates direction of (+) strand synthesis
   5745..5900    -  CDS            lacZα (fragment): LacZα fragment of β-galactosidase; lacZ fragment
   5908..5926    +  promoter       T7 promoter: promoter for bacteriophage T7 RNA polymerase
   5947..6082    -  rep_origin     SV40 ori: SV40 origin of replication
   6122..6243    -  polyA_signal   SV40 poly(A) signal: SV40 polyadenylation signal
   6321..6554    -  LTR            3' LTR (ΔU3): self-inactivating 3' long terminal repeat (LTR) from HIV-1
   6556..6575    -  misc_feature   cPPT/CTS (fragment): central polypurine tract and central termination sequence of HIV-1
   6626..7214    -  misc_feature   WPRE: woodchuck hepatitis virus posttranscriptional regulatory element
   7233..490     -  CDS            EGFP (across the origin): EGFP is a basic (constitutively fluorescent) green fluorescent protein published in 1996, derived from Aequorea victoria. It is reported to be a rapidly-maturing weak dimer with moderate acid sensitivity.
