[The description below was written by a language model from this plasmid's Addgene catalogue record and pLannotate feature annotations shown in this document.]
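Description:
TP53-KO_gRNA_2 is a lentiviral guide RNA expression plasmid built on the LRG (LRG2.1) backbone and carrying a single guide RNA directed against human TP53. Although catalogued as a mammalian expression vector, the annotated 7,459 nt sequence shows the architecture of a third-generation, self-inactivating HIV-1 transfer vector. An RSV promoter is fused to a truncated 5' LTR, followed by the Ψ packaging signal with a gag fragment, the Rev response element, a cPPT/CTS and a ΔU3 3' LTR, with an SV40 polyadenylation signal and SV40 origin downstream. In bacteria it is maintained through a high-copy ColE1/pUC-type origin and selected with ampicillin via the β-lactamase gene. An f1 origin and remnants of a lac/lacZα cloning region with T3 and T7 promoters are also present.

Within the proviral region there are two expression units. A human U6 RNA polymerase III promoter drives the TP53-targeting spacer joined to a Streptococcus pyogenes-type guide scaffold, which the annotation software detected only as a tracrRNA fragment. An EF-1α core promoter drives EGFP, followed by a WPRE to enhance transcript stability and expression. EGFP is the only mammalian marker listed, so transfected or transduced cells are identified or sorted by green fluorescence rather than by drug selection. No Cas9 coding sequence is annotated, so the nuclease has to be provided separately, for example by a Cas9-expressing cell line.

The stated purpose is simply a TP53-targeting gRNA, and the name indicates it is one of a set of guides used to knock out TP53 in human cells. It was deposited in connection with a study of aneuploidy addiction in human cancers. The restriction sites used for cloning are not recorded.
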