Addgene plasmid #195131: TP53-KO_gRNA_2
Purpose: TP53-targeting gRNA in the LRG2.1 backbone
Depositing lab: Jason Sheltzer. Depositing organization: Cold Spring Harbor Laboratory. Publication: Oncogene-like addiction to aneuploidy in human cancers. Girish V, Lakhani AA, Thompson SL, Scaduto CM, Brown LM, Hagenson RA, Sausville EL, Mendelson BE, Kandikuppa PK, Lukow DA, Yuan ML, Stevens EC, Lee SN, Schukken KM, Akalu SM, Vasudevan A, Zou C, Salovska B, Li W, Smith JC, Taylor AM, Martienssen RA, Liu Y, Sun R, Sheltzer JM. Science. 2023 Jul 6:eadg4521. doi: 10.1126/science.adg4521. PubMed 37410869.
Backbone
  Vector backbone: LRG
  Vector type: Mammalian Expression
  Selectable markers: EGFP
Growth in bacteria
  Bacterial resistance: Ampicillin, 100 μg/mL
  Growth temperature: 37°C
  Growth strain: NEB Stable
  Copy number: High Copy
Gene/Insert
  Gene/Insert name: TP53 KO gRNA 2
  gRNA/shRNA sequence: GCATGGGCGGCATGAACCG
  Species: H. sapiens (human)
  Entrez Gene: TP53 (a.k.a. BCC7, BMFS5, LFS1, P53, TRP53)
  Cloning method: Restriction Enzyme; 5′ cloning site Unknown (unknown if destroyed); 3′ cloning site NA (unknown if destroyed)
  Sequencing primers: 5′ GAGGGCCTATTTCCCATGATTCC; 3′ NA
Terms and licenses: Academic/Nonprofit Terms; Industry Terms: Not Available to Industry
Depositor comments: Please visit https://doi.org/10.1101/2023.01.09.523344 for bioRxiv preprint.
How to cite: TP53-KO_gRNA_2 was a gift from Jason Sheltzer (Addgene plasmid # 195131 ; http://n2t.net/addgene:195131 ; RRID:Addgene_195131)
